Addgene plasmid #90388: pLminP_Luc2P_RE49
Purpose: PPARg/RARa - PPARg gene reporter
Depositing lab: Ramnik Xavier. Depositing organization: Broad Institute. Publication: Simultaneous Pathway Activity Inference and Gene Expression Analysis Using RNA Sequencing. O'Connell DJ, Kolde R, Sooknah M, Graham DB, Sundberg TB, Latorre IJ, Mikkelsen TS, Xavier RJ. Cell Syst. 2016 May 25;2(5):323-34. doi: 10.1016/j.cels.2016.04.011. Epub 2016 May 19. PubMed 27211859.
Backbone
  Vector backbone: pLenti7.3
  Backbone manufacturer: Thermo Fisher
  Backbone size w/o insert (bp): 7251
  Total vector size (bp): 9293
  Vector type: Lentiviral
  Selectable markers: eGFP
Growth in bacteria
  Bacterial resistance: Ampicillin, 100 μg/mL
  Growth temperature: 37°C
  Growth strain: NEB Stable
  Copy number: High Copy
Gene/Insert
  Gene/Insert name: Firefly luciferase (alt name: Luc2P)
  Species: P. pyralis
  Insert size (bp): 1776
  Promoter: PPARg/RXR
  Cloning method: Gibson Cloning
  Sequencing primers: 5′ GGTACAGTGCAGGGGAAAGA
Resource information
  A portion of this plasmid was derived from a plasmid made by: pGL4.29 reporter vector (Promega)
Terms and licenses: Academic/Nonprofit Terms; Industry Terms: Not Available to Industry
How to cite: pLminP_Luc2P_RE49 was a gift from Ramnik Xavier (Addgene plasmid # 90388 ; http://n2t.net/addgene:90388 ; RRID:Addgene_90388)
