[The description below was written by a language model from this plasmid's Addgene catalogue record and pLannotate feature annotations shown in this document.]
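Description:
pLminP_Luc2P_RE49 is a third-generation-style, self-inactivating HIV-1 lentiviral reporter plasmid built on the pLenti7.3 backbone and designed to read out PPARγ transcriptional activity in mammalian cells. In bacteria it is maintained through a high-copy ColE1/pUC origin and selected with ampicillin (AmpR/β-lactamase). An f1 origin and remnants of a lac/T7/T3 cloning region are also present. The viral portion comprises an RSV promoter fused to a truncated 5' LTR, which drives Tat-independent genomic RNA production in packaging cells. It also carries the Ψ packaging signal with a gag fragment, the RRE for Rev-dependent export, the cPPT/CTS, a WPRE, and a ΔU3 3' LTR followed by an SV40 polyadenylation signal.

The reporter cassette sits downstream of the cPPT. A low-basal-activity minimal TATA-box promoter (minP) drives Luc2P, the synthetic firefly luc2 luciferase fused to an hPEST degradation sequence. This fusion shortens the protein's half-life so that signal tracks changes in transcription more closely. The catalogue lists the promoter as PPARg/RXR and the purpose as a PPARg/RARa gene reporter, implying a response element placed upstream of minP. That element is not annotated in the feature table, and the record does not describe its composition. The luciferase portion derives from a Promega pGL4.29 reporter vector.

A separate SV40 enhancer/early promoter expresses Emerald GFP, listed in the catalogue as eGFP. This gives a constitutive fluorescent marker for identifying or sorting transduced cells in place of drug selection. The sequenced record is 9,221 nt, slightly shorter than the 9,293 bp stated in the catalogue. The construct belongs to a set of response-element reporters used for inferring pathway activity.
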