Features (pLannotate 1.2.2; 28 found; start..end, strand, type, name):
      3..229     +  promoter       RSV promoter: Rous sarcoma virus enhancer/promoter
    230..410     +  LTR            5' LTR (truncated): truncated 5' long terminal repeat (LTR) from HIV-1
    457..582     +  misc_feature   HIV-1 Ψ: packaging signal of human immunodeficiency virus type 1
    566..929     +  CDS            HIV-1 gag (fragment): gag protein from human immunodeficiency virus 1; gag
   1075..1308    +  misc_feature   RRE: The Rev response element (RRE) of HIV-1 allows for Rev-dependent mRNA export from the nucleus to the cytoplasm.
   1685..1785    +  CDS            Rev (fragment): human immunodeficiency virus 1 (HIV-1) Rev protein; rev; enhances nuclear export of unspliced and incompletely spliced viral mRNAs
   1804..1921    +  misc_feature   cPPT/CTS: central polypurine tract and central termination sequence of HIV-1
   2053..2084    +  promoter       minP: minimal TATA-box promoter with low basal activity
   2117..3766    +  CDS            luciferase: firefly luciferase synthetic luc2 version of the luciferase gene
   3770..3889    +  CDS            hPEST: PEST degradation sequence from mouse ornithine decarboxylase human codon-optimized
   3981..4569    +  misc_feature   WPRE: woodchuck hepatitis virus posttranscriptional regulatory element
   4584..4900    +  promoter       SV40 promoter: SV40 enhancer and early promoter
   4951..5670    +  CDS            EmGFP: Emerald GFP mammalian codon-optimized
   5669..5740    +  CDS            nef (fragment): NEF_HV1Z2 - Experimental evidence at protein level: Swiss-Prot protein existence level 1. Extracellular Nef protein targets CD4(+) T-lymphocytes for apoptosis by interacting with CXCR4 surface receptors. From Human immunodeficiency virus type 1 group M subtype D (isolate Z2/CDC-Z34) (HIV-1).
   5742..5975    +  LTR            3' LTR (ΔU3): self-inactivating 3' long terminal repeat (LTR) from HIV-1
   6047..6168    +  polyA_signal   SV40 poly(A) signal: SV40 polyadenylation signal
   6208..6343    +  rep_origin     SV40 ori: SV40 origin of replication
   6364..6382    -  promoter       T7 promoter: promoter for bacteriophage T7 RNA polymerase
   6390..6545    +  CDS            lacZα (fragment): LacZα fragment of β-galactosidase; lacZ fragment
   6550..6978    +  rep_origin     f1 ori (sequence partly withheld): f1 bacteriophage origin of replication; arrow indicates direction of (+) strand synthesis
   7031..7135    +  promoter       AmpR promoter: bla
   7136..7996    +  CDS            AmpR: β-lactamase; bla; confers resistance to ampicillin, carbenicillin, and related antibiotics
   8167..8755    +  rep_origin     ori: high-copy-number ColE1/pMB1/pBR322/pUC origin of replication
   8938..9030    +  CDS            lacI (fragment): lac repressor; lacI; The lac repressor binds to the lac operator to inhibit transcription in E. coli. This inhibition can be relieved by adding lactose or isopropyl-β-D-thiogalactopyranoside (IPTG).
   9043..9064    +  protein_bind   CAP binding site: CAP binding activates transcription in the presence of cAMP. E. coli catabolite activator protein
   9079..9109    +  promoter       lac promoter: promoter for the E. coli lac operon
   9117..9133    +  protein_bind   lac operator: The lac repressor binds to the lac operator to inhibit transcription in E. coli. This inhibition can be relieved by adding lactose or isopropyl-β-D-thiogalactopyranoside (IPTG). lac repressor encoded by lacI
   9178..9196    +  promoter       T3 promoter: promoter for bacteriophage T3 RNA polymerase
>Addgene plasmid #90388 | pLminP_Luc2P_RE49 | addgene full sequence | sequence record 369849 | Addgene NGS Result
AATGTAGTCTTATGCAATACTCTTGTAGTCTTGCAACATGGTAACGATGAGTTAGCAACATGCCTTACAA
GGAGAGAAAAAGCACCGTGCATGCCGATTGGTGGAAGTAAGGTGGTACGATCGTGCCTTATTAGGAAGGC
AACAGACGGGTCTGACATGGATTGGACGAACCACTGAATTGCCGCATTGCAGAGATATTGTATTTAAGTG
CCTAGCTCGATACATAAACGGGTCTCTCTGGTTAGACCAGATCTGAGCCTGGGAGCTCTCTGGCTAACTA
GGGAACCCACTGCTTAAGCCTCAATAAAGCTTGCCTTGAGTGCTTCAAGTAGTGTGTGCCCGTCTGTTGT
GTGACTCTGGTAACTAGAGATCCCTCAGACCCTTTTAGTCAGTGTGGAAAATCTCTAGCAGTGGCGCCCG
AACAGGGACTTGAAAGCGAAAGGGAAACCAGAGGAGCTCTCTCGACGCAGGACTCGGCTTGCTGAAGCGC
GCACGGCAAGAGGCGAGGGGCGGCGACTGGTGAGTACGCCAAAAATTTTGACTAGCGGAGGCTAGAAGGA
GAGAGATGGGTGCGAGAGCGTCAGTATTAAGCGGGGGAGAATTAGATCGCGATGGGAAAAAATTCGGTTA
AGGCCAGGGGGAAAGAAAAAATATAAATTAAAACATATAGTATGGGCAAGCAGGGAGCTAGAACGATTCG
CAGTTAATCCTGGCCTGTTAGAAACATCAGAAGGCTGTAGACAAATACTGGGACAGCTACAACCATCCCT
TCAGACAGGATCAGAAGAACTTAGATCATTATATAATACAGTAGCAACCCTCTATTGTGTGCATCAAAGG
ATAGAGATAAAAGACACCAAGGAAGCTTTAGACAAGATAGAGGAAGAGCAAAACAAAAGTAAGACCACCG
CACAGCAAGCGGCCGCTGATCTTCAGACCTGGAGGAGGAGATATGAGGGACAATTGGAGAAGTGAATTAT
ATAAATATAAAGTAGTAAAAATTGAACCATTAGGAGTAGCACCCACCAAGGCAAAGAGAAGAGTGGTGCA
GAGAGAAAAAAGAGCAGTGGGAATAGGAGCTTTGTTCCTTGGGTTCTTGGGAGCAGCAGGAAGCACTATG
GGCGCAGCGTCAATGACGCTGACGGTACAGGCCAGACAATTATTGTCTGGTATAGTGCAGCAGCAGAACA
ATTTGCTGAGGGCTATTGAGGCGCAACAGCATCTGTTGCAACTCACAGTCTGGGGCATCAAGCAGCTCCA
GGCAAGAATCCTGGCTGTGGAAAGATACCTAAAGGATCAACAGCTCCTGGGGATTTGGGGTTGCTCTGGA
AAACTCATTTGCACCACTGCTGTGCCTTGGAATGCTAGTTGGAGTAATAAATCTCTGGAACAGATTTGGA
ATCACACGACCTGGATGGAGTGGGACAGAGAAATTAACAATTACACAAGCTTAATACACTCCTTAATTGA
AGAATCGCAAAACCAGCAAGAAAAGAATGAACAAGAATTATTGGAATTAGATAAATGGGCAAGTTTGTGG
AATTGGTTTAACATAACAAATTGGCTGTGGTATATAAAATTATTCATAATGATAGTAGGAGGCTTGGTAG
GTTTAAGAATAGTTTTTGCTGTACTTTCTATAGTGAATAGAGTTAGGCAGGGATATTCACCATTATCGTT
TCAGACCCACCTCCCAACCCCGAGGGGACCCGACAGGCCCGAAGGAATAGAAGAAGAAGGTGGAGAGAGA
GACAGAGACAGATCCATTCGATTAGTGAACGGATCTCGACGGTATCGGTTAACTTTTAAAAGAAAAGGGG
GGATTGGGGGGTACAGTGCAGGGGAAAGAATAGTAGACATAATAGCAACAGACATACAAACTAAAGAATT
ACAAAAACAAATTACAAAAATTCAAAATTTTATCGATCGCACCAGCGTGTGGATCAGGTCAGAGGTCAAG
GTCAGAGGTCAAGGTCAGAGGTCAAGGTCAGAGGTCAAGGTCAGAGGTCAGATCCGAGAACAGATCTGGC
CTCGGCGGCCAAGCTTAGACACTAGAGGGTATATAATGGAAGCTCGACTTCCAGCTTGGCAATCCGGTAC
TGTTGGTAAAGCCACCATGGAAGATGCCAAAAACATTAAGAAGGGCCCAGCGCCATTCTACCCACTCGAA
GACGGGACCGCCGGCGAGCAGCTGCACAAAGCCATGAAGCGCTACGCCCTGGTGCCCGGCACCATCGCCT
TTACCGACGCACATATCGAGGTGGACATTACCTACGCCGAGTACTTCGAGATGAGCGTTCGGCTGGCAGA
AGCTATGAAGCGCTATGGGCTGAATACAAACCATCGGATCGTGGTGTGCAGCGAGAATAGCTTGCAGTTC
TTCATGCCCGTGTTGGGTGCCCTGTTCATCGGTGTGGCTGTGGCCCCAGCTAACGACATCTACAACGAGC
GCGAGCTGCTGAACAGCATGGGCATCAGCCAGCCCACCGTCGTATTCGTGAGCAAGAAAGGGCTGCAAAA
GATCCTCAACGTGCAAAAGAAGCTACCGATCATACAAAAGATCATCATCATGGATAGCAAGACCGACTAC
CAGGGCTTCCAAAGCATGTACACCTTCGTGACTTCCCATTTGCCACCCGGCTTCAACGAGTACGACTTCG
TGCCCGAGAGCTTCGACCGGGACAAAACCATCGCCCTGATCATGAACAGTAGTGGCAGTACCGGATTGCC
CAAGGGCGTAGCCCTACCGCACCGCACCGCTTGTGTCCGATTCAGTCATGCCCGCGACCCCATCTTCGGC
AACCAGATCATCCCCGACACCGCTATCCTCAGCGTGGTGCCATTTCACCACGGCTTCGGCATGTTCACCA
CGCTGGGCTACTTGATCTGCGGCTTTCGGGTCGTGCTCATGTACCGCTTCGAGGAGGAGCTATTCTTGCG
CAGCTTGCAAGACTATAAGATTCAATCTGCCCTGCTGGTGCCCACACTATTTAGCTTCTTCGCTAAGAGC
ACTCTCATCGACAAGTACGACCTAAGCAACTTGCACGAGATCGCCAGCGGCGGGGCGCCGCTCAGCAAGG
AGGTAGGTGAGGCCGTGGCCAAACGCTTCCACCTACCAGGCATCCGCCAGGGCTACGGCCTGACAGAAAC
AACCAGCGCCATTCTGATCACCCCCGAAGGGGACGACAAGCCTGGCGCAGTAGGCAAGGTGGTGCCCTTC
TTCGAGGCTAAGGTGGTGGACTTGGACACCGGTAAGACACTGGGTGTGAACCAGCGCGGCGAGCTGTGCG
TCCGTGGCCCCATGATCATGAGCGGCTACGTTAACAACCCCGAGGCTACAAACGCTCTCATCGACAAGGA
CGGCTGGCTGCACAGCGGCGACATCGCCTACTGGGACGAGGACGAGCACTTCTTCATCGTGGACCGGCTG
AAGAGCCTGATCAAATACAAGGGCTACCAGGTAGCCCCAGCCGAACTGGAGAGCATCCTGCTGCAACACC
CCAACATCTTCGACGCCGGGGTCGCCGGCCTGCCCGACGACGATGCCGGCGAGCTGCCCGCCGCAGTCGT
CGTGCTGGAACACGGTAAAACCATGACCGAGAAGGAGATCGTGGACTATGTGGCCAGCCAGGTTACAACC
GCCAAGAAGCTGCGCGGTGGTGTTGTGTTCGTGGACGAGGTGCCTAAAGGACTGACCGGCAAGTTGGACG
CCCGCAAGATCCGCGAGATTCTCATTAAGGCCAAGAAGGGCGGCAAGATCGCCGTGAATTCTCACGGCTT
CCCTCCCGAGGTGGAGGAGCAGGCCGCCGGCACCCTGCCCATGAGCTGCGCCCAGGAGAGCGGCATGGAT
AGACACCCTGCTGCTTGCGCCAGCGCCAGGATCAACGTCTAAGGCCGCGACTCTAGAACGCGTCACTGCG
GCTGTAGGAGAGGGGTGTGTGACTACAGACATCAGCGCGTACCGGTTAGTAATGATCGACAATCAACCTC
TGGATTACAAAATTTGTGAAAGATTGACTGGTATTCTTAACTATGTTGCTCCTTTTACGCTATGTGGATA
CGCTGCTTTAATGCCTTTGTATCATGCTATTGCTTCCCGTATGGCTTTCATTTTCTCCTCCTTGTATAAA
TCCTGGTTGCTGTCTCTTTATGAGGAGTTGTGGCCCGTTGTCAGGCAACGTGGCGTGGTGTGCACTGTGT
TTGCTGACGCAACCCCCACTGGTTGGGGCATTGCCACCACCTGTCAGCTCCTTTCCGGGACTTTCGCTTT
CCCCCTCCCTATTGCCACGGCGGAACTCATCGCCGCCTGCCTTGCCCGCTGCTGGACAGGGGCTCGGCTG
TTGGGCACTGACAATTCCGTGGTGTTGTCGGGGAAGCTGACGTCCTTTCCATGGCTGCTCGCCTGTGTTG
CCACCTGGATTCTGCGCGGGACGTCCTTCTGCTACGTCCCTTCGGCCCTCAATCCAGCGGACCTTCCTTC
CCGCGGCCTGCTGCCGGCTCTGCGGCCTCTTCCGCGTCTTCGCCTTCGCCCTCAGACGAGTCGGATCTCC
CTTTGGGCCGCCTCCCCGCCTGGCGATGGTACCGGTGTGGAAAGTCCCCAGGCTCCCCAGCAGGCAGAAG
TATGCAAAGCATGCATCTCAATTAGTCAGCAACCAGGTGTGGAAAGTCCCCAGGCTCCCCAGCAGGCAGA
AGTATGCAAAGCATGCATCTCAATTAGTCAGCAACCATAGTCCCGCCCCTAACTCCGCCCATCCCGCCCC
TAACTCCGCCCAGTTCCGCCCATTCTCCGCCCCATGGCTGACTAATTTTTTTTATTTATGCAGAGGCCGA
GGCCGCCTCTGCCTCTGAGCTATTCCAGAAGTAGTGAGGAGGCTTTTTTGGAGGCCTAGGCTTTTGCAAA
AAGCTCCCGGGAGCTTGTATATCCATTTTCGGATCTGATCAGCACCTAGCATGGTGAGCAAGGGCGAGGA
GCTGTTCACCGGGGTGGTGCCCATCCTGGTCGAGCTGGACGGCGACGTAAACGGCCACAAGTTCAGCGTG
TCCGGCGAGGGCGAGGGCGATGCCACCTACGGCAAGCTGACCCTGAAGTTCATCTGCACCACCGGCAAGC
TGCCCGTGCCCTGGCCCACCCTCGTGACCACCTTCACCTACGGCGTGCAGTGCTTCGCCCGCTACCCCGA
CCACATGAAGCAGCACGACTTCTTCAAGTCCGCCATGCCCGAAGGCTACGTCCAGGAGCGCACCATCTTC
TTCAAGGACGACGGCAACTACAAGACCCGCGCCGAGGTGAAGTTCGAGGGCGACACCCTGGTGAACCGCA
TCGAGCTGAAGGGCATCGACTTCAAGGAGGACGGCAACATCCTGGGGCACAAGCTGGAGTACAACTACAA
CAGCCACAAGGTCTATATCACCGCCGACAAGCAGAAGAACGGCATCAAGGTGAACTTCAAGACCCGCCAC
AACATCGAGGACGGCAGCGTGCAGCTCGCCGACCACTACCAGCAGAACACCCCCATCGGCGACGGCCCCG
TGCTGCTGCCCGACAACCACTACCTGAGCACCCAGTCCGCCCTGAGCAAAGACCCCAACGAGAAGCGCGA
TCACATGGTCCTGCTGGAGTTCGTGACCGCCGCCGGGATCACTCTCGGCATGGACGAGCTGTACAAGTAA
GGTACCTTTAAGACCAATGACTTACAAGGCAGCTGTAGATCTTAGCCACTTTTTAAAAGAAAAGGGGGGA
CTGGAAGGGCTAATTCACTCCCAACGAAGACAAGATCTGCTTTTTGCTTGTACTGGGTCTCTCTGGTTAG
ACCAGATCTGAGCCTGGGAGCTCTCTGGCTAACTAGGGAACCCACTGCTTAAGCCTCAATAAAGCTTGCC
TTGAGTGCTTCAAGTAGTGTGTGCCCGTCTGTTGTGTGACTCTGGTAACTAGAGATCCCTCAGACCCTTT
TAGTCAGTGTGGAAAATCTCTAGCAGTAGTAGTTCATGTCATCTTATTATTCAGTATTTATAACTTGCAA
AGAAATGAATATCAGAGAGTGAGAGGAACTTGTTTATTGCAGCTTATAATGGTTACAAATAAAGCAATAG
CATCACAAATTTCACAAATAAAGCATTTTTTTCACTGCATTCTAGTTGTGGTTTGTCCAAACTCATCAAT
GTATCTTATCATGTCTGGCTCTAGCTATCCCGCCCCTAACTCCGCCCATCCCGCCCCTAACTCCGCCCAG
TTCCGCCCATTCTCCGCCCCATGGCTGACTAATTTTTTTTATTTATGCAGAGGCCGAGGCCGCCTCGGCC
TCTGAGCTATTCCAGAAGTAGTGAGGAGGCTTTTTTGGAGGCCTAGGGACGTACCCAATTCGCCCTATAG
TGAGTCGTATTACGCGCGCTCACTGGCCGTCGTTTTACAACGTCGTGACTGGGAAAACCCTGGCGTTACC
CAACTTAATCGCCTTGCAGCACATCCCCCTTTCGCCAGCTGGCGTAATAGCGAAGAGGCCCGCACCGATC
GCCCTTCCCAACAGTTGCGCAGCCTGAATGGCGAATGGG
[124 nt withheld, positions 6550-6673]
C
[91 nt withheld, positions 6675-6765]
A
[49 nt withheld, positions 6767-6815]
CCTTTGACGTTGGAGTCCACGTTCTTT
[37 nt withheld, positions 6843-6879]
ACCCTATCTCGGTCTATTCTTTTGATTTATAAGGGATTTTGCCGATTTCGGCCTATTGGTTAAAAAATGA
GCTGATTTAACAAAAATTTAACGCGAATTTTAACAAAATATTAACGCTTACAATTTAGGTGGCACTTTTC
GGGGAAATGTGCGCGGAACCCCTATTTGTTTATTTTTCTAAATACATTCAAATATGTATCCGCTCATGAG
ACAATAACCCTGATAAATGCTTCAATAATATTGAAAAAGGAAGAGTATGAGTATTCAACATTTCCGTGTC
GCCCTTATTCCCTTTTTTGCGGCATTTTGCCTTCCTGTTTTTGCTCACCCAGAAACGCTGGTGAAAGTAA
AAGATGCTGAAGATCAGTTGGGTGCACGAGTGGGTTACATCGAACTGGATCTCAACAGCGGTAAGATCCT
TGAGAGTTTTCGCCCCGAAGAACGTTTTCCAATGATGAGCACTTTTAAAGTTCTGCTATGTGGCGCGGTA
TTATCCCGTATTGACGCCGGGCAAGAGCAACTCGGTCGCCGCATACACTATTCTCAGAATGACTTGGTTG
AGTACTCACCAGTCACAGAAAAGCATCTTACGGATGGCATGACAGTAAGAGAATTATGCAGTGCTGCCAT
AACCATGAGTGATAACACTGCGGCCAACTTACTTCTGACAACGATCGGAGGACCGAAGGAGCTAACCGCT
TTTTTGCACAACATGGGGGATCATGTAACTCGCCTTGATCGTTGGGAACCGGAGCTGAATGAAGCCATAC
CAAACGACGAGCGTGACACCACGATGCCTGTAGCAATGGCAACAACGTTGCGCAAACTATTAACTGGCGA
ACTACTTACTCTAGCTTCCCGGCAACAATTAATAGACTGGATGGAGGCGGATAAAGTTGCAGGACCACTT
CTGCGCTCGGCCCTTCCGGCTGGCTGGTTTATTGCTGATAAATCTGGAGCCGGTGAGCGTGGGTCTCGCG
GTATCATTGCAGCACTGGGGCCAGATGGTAAGCCCTCCCGTATCGTAGTTATCTACACGACGGGGAGTCA
GGCAACTATGGATGAACGAAATAGACAGATCGCTGAGATAGGTGCCTCACTGATTAAGCATTGGTAACTG
TCAGACCAAGTTTACTCATATATACTTTAGATTGATTTAAAACTTCATTTTTAATTTAAAAGGATCTAGG
TGAAGATCCTTTTTGATAATCTCATGACCAAAATCCCTTAACGTGAGTTTTCGTTCCACTGAGCGTCAGA
CCCCGTAGAAAAGATCAAAGGATCTTCTTGAGATCCTTTTTTTCTGCGCGTAATCTGCTGCTTGCAAACA
AAAAAACCACCGCTACCAGCGGTGGTTTGTTTGCCGGATCAAGAGCTACCAACTCTTTTTCCGAAGGTAA
CTGGCTTCAGCAGAGCGCAGATACCAAATACTGTTCTTCTAGTGTAGCCGTAGTTAGGCCACCACTTCAA
GAACTCTGTAGCACCGCCTACATACCTCGCTCTGCTAATCCTGTTACCAGTGGCTGCTGCCAGTGGCGAT
AAGTCGTGTCTTACCGGGTTGGACTCAAGACGATAGTTACCGGATAAGGCGCAGCGGTCGGGCTGAACGG
GGGGTTCGTGCACACAGCCCAGCTTGGAGCGAACGACCTACACCGAACTGAGATACCTACAGCGTGAGCT
ATGAGAAAGCGCCACGCTTCCCGAAGGGAGAAAGGCGGACAGGTATCCGGTAAGCGGCAGGGTCGGAACA
GGAGAGCGCACGAGGGAGCTTCCAGGGGGAAACGCCTGGTATCTTTATAGTCCTGTCGGGTTTCGCCACC
TCTGACTTGAGCGTCGATTTTTGTGATGCTCGTCAGGGGGGCGGAGCCTATGGAAAAACGCCAGCAACGC
GGCCTTTTTACGGTTCCTGGCCTTTTGCTGGCCTTTTGCTCACATGTTCTTTCCTGCGTTATCCCCTGAT
TCTGTGGATAACCGTATTACCGCCTTTGAGTGAGCTGATACCGCTCGCCGCAGCCGAACGACCGAGCGCA
GCGAGTCAGTGAGCGAGGAAGCGGAAGAGCGCCCAATACGCAAACCGCCTCTCCCCGCGCGTTGGCCGAT
TCATTAATGCAGCTGGCACGACAGGTTTCCCGACTGGAAAGCGGGCAGTGAGCGCAACGCAATTAATGTG
AGTTAGCTCACTCATTAGGCACCCCAGGCTTTACACTTTATGCTTCCGGCTCGTATGTTGTGTGGAATTG
TGAGCGGATAACAATTTCACACAGGAAACAGCTATGACCATGATTACGCCAAGCGCGCAATTAACCCTCA
CTAAAGGGAACAAAAGCTGGAGCTGCAAGCTT
